>Addgene plasmid #76548 | SLAMF6 gRNA (BRDN0001149227) | addgene full sequence | sequence record 186048 | Addgene Assembled Sequence
CCCGGGTGCAAAGATGGATAAAGTTTTAAACAGAGAGGAATCTTTGCAGCTAATGGACCTTCTAGGTCTT
GAAAGGAGTGGGAATTGGCTCCGGTGCCCGTCAGTGGGCAGAGCGCACATCGCCCACAGTCCCCGAGAAG
TTGGGGGGAGGGGTCGGCAATTGATCCGGTGCCTAGAGAAGGTGGCGCGGGGTAAACTGGGAAAGTGATG
TCGTGTACTGGCTCCGCCTTTTTCCCGAGGGTGGGGGAGAACCGTATATAAGTGCAGTAGTCGCCGTGAA
CGTTCTTTTTCGCAACGGGTTTGCCGCCAGAACACAGGTAAGTGCCGTGTGTGGTTCCCGCGGGCCTGGC
CTCTTTACGGGTTATGGCCCTTGCGTGCCTTGAATTACTTCCACCTGGCTGCAGTACGTGATTCTTGATC
CCGAGCTTCGGGTTGGAAGTGGGTGGGAGAGTTCGAGGCCTTGCGCTTAAGGAGCCCCTTCGCCTCGTGC
TTGAGTTGAGGCCTGGCCTGGGCGCTGGGGCCGCCGCGTGCGAATCTGGTGGCACCTTCGCGCCTGTCTC
GCTGCTTTCGATAAGTCTCTAGCCATTTAAAATTTTTGATGACCTGCTGCGACGCTTTTTTTCTGGCAAG
ATAGTCTTGTAAATGCGGGCCAAGATCTGCACACTGGTATTTCGGTTTTTGGGGCCGCGGGCGGCGACGG
GGCCCGTGCGTCCCAGCGCACATGTTCGGCGAGGCGGGGCCTGCGAGCGCGGCCACCGAGAATCGGACGG
GGGTAGTCTCAAGCTGGCCGGCCTGCTCTGGTGCCTGGCCTCGCGCCGCCGTGTATCGCCCCGCCCTGGG
CGGCAAGGCTGGCCCGGTCGGCACCAGTTGCGTGAGCGGAAAGATGGCCGCTTCCCGGCCCTGCTGCAGG
GAGCTCAAAATGGAGGACGCGGCGCTCGGGAGAGCGGGCGGGTGAGTCACCCACACAAAGGAAAAGGGCC
TTTCCGTCCTCAGCCGTCGCTTCATGTGACTCCACGGAGTACCGGGCGCCGTCCAGGCACCTCGATTAGT
TCTCGAGCTTTTGGAGTACGTCGTCTTTAGGTTGGGGGGAGGGGTTTTATGCGATGGAGTTTCCCCACAC
TGAGTGGGTGGAGACTGAAGTTAGGCCAGCTTGGCACTTGATGTAATTCTCCTTGGAATTTGCCCTTTTT
GAGTTTGGATCTTGGTTCATTCTCAAGCCTCAGACAGTGGTTCAAAGTTTTTTTCTTCCATTTCAGGTGT
CGTGACGTACGGCCACCATGACCGAGTACAAGCCCACGGTGCGCCTCGCCACCCGCGACGACGTCCCCAG
GGCCGTACGCACCCTCGCCGCCGCGTTCGCCGACTACCCCGCCACGCGCCACACCGTCGATCCGGACCGC
CACATCGAGCGGGTCACCGAGCTGCAAGAACTCTTCCTCACGCGCGTCGGGCTCGACATCGGCAAGGTGT
GGGTCGCGGACGACGGCGCCGCCGTGGCGGTCTGGACCACGCCGGAGAGCGTCGAAGCGGGGGCGGTGTT
CGCCGAGATCGGCCCGCGCATGGCCGAGTTGAGCGGTTCCCGGCTGGCCGCGCAGCAACAGATGGAAGGC
CTCCTGGCGCCGCACCGGCCCAAGGAGCCCGCGTGGTTCCTGGCCACCGTCGGAGTCTCGCCCGACCACC
AGGGCAAGGGTCTGGGCAGCGCCGTCGTGCTCCCCGGAGTGGAGGCGGCCGAGCGCGCCGGGGTGCCCGC
CTTCCTGGAGACCTCCGCGCCCCGCAACCTCCCCTTCTACGAGCGGCTCGGCTTCACCGTCACCGCCGAC
GTCGAGGTGCCCGAAGGACCGCGCACCTGGTGCATGACCCGCAAGCCCGGTGCCTGAACGCGTTAAGTCG
ACAATCAACCTCTGGATTACAAAATTTGTGAAAGATTGACTGGTATTCTTAACTATGTTGCTCCTTTTAC
GCTATGTGGATACGCTGCTTTAATGCCTTTGTATCATGCTATTGCTTCCCGTATGGCTTTCATTTTCTCC
TCCTTGTATAAATCCTGGTTGCTGTCTCTTTATGAGGAGTTGTGGCCCGTTGTCAGGCAACGTGGCGTGG
TGTGCACTGTGTTTGCTGACGCAACCCCCACTGGTTGGGGCATTGCCACCACCTGTCAGCTCCTTTCCGG
GACTTTCGCTTTCCCCCTCCCTATTGCCACGGCGGAACTCATCGCCGCCTGCCTTGCCCGCTGCTGGACA
GGGGCTCGGCTGTTGGGCACTGACAATTCCGTGGTGTTGTCGGGGAAATCATCGTCCTTTCCTTGGCTGC
TCGCCTGTGTTGCCACCTGGATTCTGCGCGGGACGTCCTTCTGCTACGTCCCTTCGGCCCTCAATCCAGC
GGACCTTCCTTCCCGCGGCCTGCTGCCGGCTCTGCGGCCTCTTCCGCGTCTTCGCCTTCGCCCTCAGACG
AGTCGGATCTCCCTTTGGGCCGCCTCCCCGCGTCGACTTTAAGACCAATGACTTACAAGGCAGCTGTAGA
TCTTAGCCACTTTTTAAAAGAAAAGGGGGGACTGGAAGGGCTAATTCACTCCCAACGAAGACAAGATCTG
CTTTTTGCTTGTACTGGGTCTCTCTGGTTAGACCAGATCTGAGCCTGGGAGCTCTCTGGCTAACTAGGGA
ACCCACTGCTTAAGCCTCAATAAAGCTTGCCTTGAGTGCTTCAAGTAGTGTGTGCCCGTCTGTTGTGTGA
CTCTGGTAACTAGAGATCCCTCAGACCCTTTTAGTCAGTGTGGAAAATCTCTAGCAGTACGTATAGTAGT
TCATGTCATCTTATTATTCAGTATTTATAACTTGCAAAGAAATGAATATCAGAGAGTGAGAGGAACTTGT
TTATTGCAGCTTATAATGGTTACAAATAAAGCAATAGCATCACAAATTTCACAAATAAAGCATTTTTTTC
ACTGCATTCTAGTTGTGGTTTGTCCAAACTCATCAATGTATCTTATCATGTCTGGCTCTAGCTATCCCGC
CCCTAACTCCGCCCATCCCGCCCCTAACTCCGCCCAGTTCCGCCCATTCTCCGCCCCATGGCTGACTAAT
TTTTTTTATTTATGCAGAGGCCGAGGCCGCCTCGGCCTCTGAGCTATTCCAGAAGTAGTGAGGAGGCTTT
TTTGGAGGCCTAGGGACGTACCCAATTCGCCCTATAGTGAGTCGTATTACGCGCGCTCACTGGCCGTCGT
TTTACAACGTCGTGACTGGGAAAACCCTGGCGTTACCCAACTTAATCGCCTTGCAGCACATCCCCCTTTC
GCCAGCTGGCGTAATAGCGAAGAGGCCCGCACCGATCGCCCTTCCCAACAGTTGCGCAGCCTGAATGGCG
AATGGG
[124 nt withheld, positions 3367-3490]
C
[91 nt withheld, positions 3492-3582]
A
[49 nt withheld, positions 3584-3632]
CCTTTGACGTTGGAGTCCACGTTCTTT
[37 nt withheld, positions 3660-3696]
ACCCTATCTCGGTCTATTCTTTTGATTTATAAGGGATTTTGCCGATTTCGGCCTATTGGTTAAAAAATGA
GCTGATTTAACAAAAATTTAACGCGAATTTTAACAAAATATTAACGCTTACAATTTAGGTGGCACTTTTC
GGGGAAATGTGCGCGGAACCCCTATTTGTTTATTTTTCTAAATACATTCAAATATGTATCCGCTCATGAG
ACAATAACCCTGATAAATGCTTCAATAATATTGAAAAAGGAAGAGTATGAGTATTCAACATTTCCGTGTC
GCCCTTATTCCCTTTTTTGCGGCATTTTGCCTTCCTGTTTTTGCTCACCCAGAAACGCTGGTGAAAGTAA
AAGATGCTGAAGATCAGTTGGGTGCACGAGTGGGTTACATCGAACTGGATCTCAACAGCGGTAAGATCCT
TGAGAGTTTTCGCCCCGAAGAACGTTTTCCAATGATGAGCACTTTTAAAGTTCTGCTATGTGGCGCGGTA
TTATCCCGTATTGACGCCGGGCAAGAGCAACTCGGTCGCCGCATACACTATTCTCAGAATGACTTGGTTG
AGTACTCACCAGTCACAGAAAAGCATCTTACGGATGGCATGACAGTAAGAGAATTATGCAGTGCTGCCAT
AACCATGAGTGATAACACTGCGGCCAACTTACTTCTGACAACGATCGGAGGACCGAAGGAGCTAACCGCT
TTTTTGCACAACATGGGGGATCATGTAACTCGCCTTGATCGTTGGGAACCGGAGCTGAATGAAGCCATAC
CAAACGACGAGCGTGACACCACGATGCCTGTAGCAATGGCAACAACGTTGCGCAAACTATTAACTGGCGA
ACTACTTACTCTAGCTTCCCGGCAACAATTAATAGACTGGATGGAGGCGGATAAAGTTGCAGGACCACTT
CTGCGCTCGGCCCTTCCGGCTGGCTGGTTTATTGCTGATAAATCTGGAGCCGGTGAGCGTGGGTCTCGCG
GTATCATTGCAGCACTGGGGCCAGATGGTAAGCCCTCCCGTATCGTAGTTATCTACACGACGGGGAGTCA
GGCAACTATGGATGAACGAAATAGACAGATCGCTGAGATAGGTGCCTCACTGATTAAGCATTGGTAACTG
TCAGACCAAGTTTACTCATATATACTTTAGATTGATTTAAAACTTCATTTTTAATTTAAAAGGATCTAGG
TGAAGATCCTTTTTGATAATCTCATGACCAAAATCCCTTAACGTGAGTTTTCGTTCCACTGAGCGTCAGA
CCCCGTAGAAAAGATCAAAGGATCTTCTTGAGATCCTTTTTTTCTGCGCGTAATCTGCTGCTTGCAAACA
AAAAAACCACCGCTACCAGCGGTGGTTTGTTTGCCGGATCAAGAGCTACCAACTCTTTTTCCGAAGGTAA
CTGGCTTCAGCAGAGCGCAGATACCAAATACTGTTCTTCTAGTGTAGCCGTAGTTAGGCCACCACTTCAA
GAACTCTGTAGCACCGCCTACATACCTCGCTCTGCTAATCCTGTTACCAGTGGCTGCTGCCAGTGGCGAT
AAGTCGTGTCTTACCGGGTTGGACTCAAGACGATAGTTACCGGATAAGGCGCAGCGGTCGGGCTGAACGG
GGGGTTCGTGCACACAGCCCAGCTTGGAGCGAACGACCTACACCGAACTGAGATACCTACAGCGTGAGCT
ATGAGAAAGCGCCACGCTTCCCGAAGGGAGAAAGGCGGACAGGTATCCGGTAAGCGGCAGGGTCGGAACA
GGAGAGCGCACGAGGGAGCTTCCAGGGGGAAACGCCTGGTATCTTTATAGTCCTGTCGGGTTTCGCCACC
TCTGACTTGAGCGTCGATTTTTGTGATGCTCGTCAGGGGGGCGGAGCCTATGGAAAAACGCCAGCAACGC
GGCCTTTTTACGGTTCCTGGCCTTTTGCTGGCCTTTTGCTCACATGTTCTTTCCTGCGTTATCCCCTGAT
TCTGTGGATAACCGTATTACCGCCTTTGAGTGAGCTGATACCGCTCGCCGCAGCCGAACGACCGAGCGCA
GCGAGTCAGTGAGCGAGGAAGCGGAAGAGCGCCCAATACGCAAACCGCCTCTCCCCGCGCGTTGGCCGAT
TCATTAATGCAGCTGGCACGACAGGTTTCCCGACTGGAAAGCGGGCAGTGAGCGCAACGCAATTAATGTG
AGTTAGCTCACTCATTAGGCACCCCAGGCTTTACACTTTATGCTTCCGGCTCGTATGTTGTGTGGAATTG
TGAGCGGATAACAATTTCACACAGGAAACAGCTATGACCATGATTACGCCAAGCGCGCAATTAACCCTCA
CTAAAGGGAACAAAAGCTGGAGCTGCAAGCTTAATGTAGTCTTATGCAATACTCTTGTAGTCTTGCAACA
TGGTAACGATGAGTTAGCAACATGCCTTACAAGGAGAGAAAAAGCACCGTGCATGCCGATTGGTGGAAGT
AAGGTGGTACGATCGTGCCTTATTAGGAAGGCAACAGACGGGTCTGACATGGATTGGACGAACCACTGAA
TTGCCGCATTGCAGAGATATTGTATTTAAGTGCCTAGCTCGATACATAAACGGGTCTCTCTGGTTAGACC
AGATCTGAGCCTGGGAGCTCTCTGGCTAACTAGGGAACCCACTGCTTAAGCCTCAATAAAGCTTGCCTTG
AGTGCTTCAAGTAGTGTGTGCCCGTCTGTTGTGTGACTCTGGTAACTAGAGATCCCTCAGACCCTTTTAG
TCAGTGTGGAAAATCTCTAGCAGTGGCGCCCGAACAGGGACTTGAAAGCGAAAGGGAAACCAGAGGAGCT
CTCTCGACGCAGGACTCGGCTTGCTGAAGCGCGCACGGCAAGAGGCGAGGGGCGGCGACTGGTGAGTACG
CCAAAAATTTTGACTAGCGGAGGCTAGAAGGAGAGAGATGGGTGCGAGAGCGTCAGTATTAAGCGGGGGA
GAATTAGATCGCGATGGGAAAAAATTCGGTTAAGGCCAGGGGGAAAGAAAAAATATAAATTAAAACATAT
AGTATGGGCAAGCAGGGAGCTAGAACGATTCGCAGTTAATCCTGGCCTGTTAGAAACATCAGAAGGCTGT
AGACAAATACTGGGACAGCTACAACCATCCCTTCAGACAGGATCAGAAGAACTTAGATCATTATATAATA
CAGTAGCAACCCTCTATTGTGTGCATCAAAGGATAGAGATAAAAGACACCAAGGAAGCTTTAGACAAGAT
AGAGGAAGAGCAAAACAAAAGTAAGACCACCGCACAGCAAGCGGCCGCTGATCTTCAGACCTGGAGGAGG
AGATATGAGGGACAATTGGAGAAGTGAATTATATAAATATAAAGTAGTAAAAATTGAACCATTAGGAGTA
GCACCCACCAAGGCAAAGAGAAGAGTGGTGCAGAGAGAAAAAAGAGCAGTGGGAATAGGAGCTTTGTTCC
TTGGGTTCTTGGGAGCAGCAGGAAGCACTATGGGCGCAGCGTCAATGACGCTGACGGTACAGGCCAGACA
ATTATTGTCTGGTATAGTGCAGCAGCAGAACAATTTGCTGAGGGCTATTGAGGCGCAACAGCATCTGTTG
CAACTCACAGTCTGGGGCATCAAGCAGCTCCAGGCAAGAATCCTGGCTGTGGAAAGATACCTAAAGGATC
AACAGCTCCTGGGGATTTGGGGTTGCTCTGGAAAACTCATTTGCACCACTGCTGTGCCTTGGAATGCTAG
TTGGAGTAATAAATCTCTGGAACAGATTTGGAATCACACGACCTGGATGGAGTGGGACAGAGAAATTAAC
AATTACACAAGCTTAATACACTCCTTAATTGAAGAATCGCAAAACCAGCAAGAAAAGAATGAACAAGAAT
TATTGGAATTAGATAAATGGGCAAGTTTGTGGAATTGGTTTAACATAACAAATTGGCTGTGGTATATAAA
ATTATTCATAATGATAGTAGGAGGCTTGGTAGGTTTAAGAATAGTTTTTGCTGTACTTTCTATAGTGAAT
AGAGTTAGGCAGGGATATTCACCATTATCGTTTCAGACCCACCTCCCAACCCCGAGGGGACCCAGAGAGG
GCCTATTTCCCATGATTCCTTCATATTTGCATATACGATACAAGGCTGTTAGAGAGATAATTAGAATTAA
TTTGACTGTAAACACAAAGATATTAGTACAAAATACGTGACGTAGAAAGTAATAATTTCTTGGGTAGTTT
GCAGTTTTAAAATTATGTTTTAAAATGGACTATCATATGCTTACCGTAACTTGAAAGTATTTCGATTTCT
TGGCTTTATATATCTTGTGGAAAGGACGAAACACCGTCTGCCCAGAAGCTTTGCGAGTTTTAGAGCTAGA
AATAGCAAGTTAAAATAAGGCTAGTCCGTTATCAACTTGAAAAAGTGGCACCGAGTCGGTGCTTTTTTAA
GCTTGGCGTAACTAGATCTTGAGACAAATGGCAGTATTCATCCACAATTTTAAAAGAAAAGGGGGGATTG
GGGGGTACAGTGCAGGGGAAAGAATAGTAGACATAATAGCAACAGACATACAAACTAAAGAATTACAAAA
ACAAATTACAAAAATTCAAAATTTTCGGGTTTATTACAGGGACAGCAGAGATCCACTTTGGCGCCGGCTC
GAGGGGG
Features (pLannotate 1.2.2; 29 found; start..end, strand, type, name):
     14..80      +  CDS            small t antigen (fragment): SV40 (simian virus 40) small t antigen
    106..317     +  promoter       EF-1α core promoter: core promoter for human elongation factor EF-1α
    318..1256    +  intron         EF-1α intron A: intron upstream of the start codon of human EF-1α
   1278..1877    +  CDS            PuroR (fragment): puromycin N-acetyltransferase; pac from Streptomyces; confers resistance to puromycin
   1893..2481    +  misc_feature   WPRE: woodchuck hepatitis virus posttranscriptional regulatory element
   2532..2551    +  misc_feature   cPPT/CTS (fragment): central polypurine tract and central termination sequence of HIV-1
   2553..2786    +  LTR            3' LTR (ΔU3): self-inactivating 3' long terminal repeat (LTR) from HIV-1
   2864..2985    +  polyA_signal   SV40 poly(A) signal: SV40 polyadenylation signal
   3025..3160    +  rep_origin     SV40 ori: SV40 origin of replication
   3181..3199    -  promoter       T7 promoter: promoter for bacteriophage T7 RNA polymerase
   3207..3362    +  CDS            lacZα (fragment): LacZα fragment of β-galactosidase; lacZ fragment
   3367..3795    +  rep_origin     f1 ori (sequence partly withheld): f1 bacteriophage origin of replication; arrow indicates direction of (+) strand synthesis
   3848..3952    +  promoter       AmpR promoter: bla
   3953..4813    +  CDS            AmpR: β-lactamase; bla; confers resistance to ampicillin, carbenicillin, and related antibiotics
   4984..5572    +  rep_origin     ori: high-copy-number ColE1/pMB1/pBR322/pUC origin of replication
   5755..5847    +  CDS            lacI (fragment): lac repressor; lacI; The lac repressor binds to the lac operator to inhibit transcription in E. coli. This inhibition can be relieved by adding lactose or isopropyl-β-D-thiogalactopyranoside (IPTG).
   5860..5881    +  protein_bind   CAP binding site: CAP binding activates transcription in the presence of cAMP. E. coli catabolite activator protein
   5896..5926    +  promoter       lac promoter: promoter for the E. coli lac operon
   5934..5950    +  protein_bind   lac operator: The lac repressor binds to the lac operator to inhibit transcription in E. coli. This inhibition can be relieved by adding lactose or isopropyl-β-D-thiogalactopyranoside (IPTG). lac repressor encoded by lacI
   5995..6013    +  promoter       T3 promoter: promoter for bacteriophage T3 RNA polymerase
   6041..6267    +  promoter       RSV promoter: Rous sarcoma virus enhancer/promoter
   6268..6448    +  LTR            5' LTR (truncated): truncated 5' long terminal repeat (LTR) from HIV-1
   6495..6620    +  misc_feature   HIV-1 Ψ: packaging signal of human immunodeficiency virus type 1
   6604..6967    +  CDS            HIV-1 gag (fragment): gag protein from human immunodeficiency virus 1; gag
   7113..7346    +  misc_feature   RRE: The Rev response element (RRE) of HIV-1 allows for Rev-dependent mRNA export from the nucleus to the cytoplasm.
   7723..7749    +  CDS            Rev (fragment): human immunodeficiency virus 1 (HIV-1) Rev protein; rev; enhances nuclear export of unspliced and incompletely spliced viral mRNAs
   7753..7993    +  promoter       U6 promoter: RNA polymerase III promoter for human U6 snRNA
   8023..8098    +  misc_RNA       gRNA scaffold: guide RNA scaffold for the Streptococcus pyogenes CRISPR/Cas9 system
   8154..8271    +  misc_feature   cPPT/CTS: central polypurine tract and central termination sequence of HIV-1
