[The description below was written by a language model from this plasmid's Addgene catalogue record and pLannotate feature annotations shown in this document.]
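Description:
SLAMF6 gRNA (BRDN0001149227) is a third-generation lentiviral CRISPR guide plasmid built on the lentiGuide-Puro backbone and designed to target human SLAMF6 (also known as CD352, NTB-A or Ly108). The guide was designed against several SLAMF6 reference transcripts and belongs to a human kinome gRNA library. In bacteria the plasmid is maintained by a high-copy ColE1/pUC-type origin and selected with ampicillin through the β-lactamase gene. The backbone also carries an f1 origin, an SV40 origin and polyadenylation signal, and residual lac and T7/T3 promoter elements from the parental cloning vector.

The lentiviral cassette begins with an RSV promoter fused to a truncated HIV-1 5' LTR, which drives Tat-independent production of the viral genomic RNA in packaging cells. It continues with the Ψ packaging signal, a partial gag sequence, the Rev response element for nuclear export, and a cPPT/CTS. It ends in a self-inactivating ΔU3 3' LTR, so the integrated provirus lacks LTR promoter activity. Between the LTRs, a human U6 RNA polymerase III promoter expresses the SLAMF6-specific spacer joined to the Streptococcus pyogenes Cas9 guide RNA scaffold. Downstream of this, the EF-1α core promoter with its intron A drives puromycin N-acetyltransferase for selection of transduced mammalian cells, and a WPRE enhances expression of that transcript.

The plasmid does not encode Cas9. It is intended to be used with a separate Cas9 lentiviral vector or in cells that already express Cas9, where the guide directs cleavage, and typically knockout, of SLAMF6.
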