Addgene plasmid #76548: SLAMF6 gRNA (BRDN0001149227)
Purpose: 3rd generation lentiviral gRNA plasmid targeting human SLAMF6
Depositing lab: John Doench & David Root. Depositing organization: Broad Institute. Publication: Optimized sgRNA design to maximize activity and minimize off-target effects of CRISPR-Cas9. Doench JG, Fusi N, Sullender M, Hegde M, Vaimberg EW, Donovan KF, Smith I, Tothova Z, Wilen C, Orchard R, Virgin HW, Listgarten J, Root DE. Nat Biotechnol. 2016 Jan 18. doi: 10.1038/nbt.3437. PubMed 26780180.
Backbone
  Vector backbone: lentiGuide-Puro
  Backbone manufacturer: Zhang Lab (Addgene plasmid # 52963)
  Vector type: Mammalian Expression, Lentiviral, CRISPR
  Selectable markers: Puromycin
Growth in bacteria
  Bacterial resistance: Ampicillin, 100 μg/mL
  Growth temperature: 37°C
  Growth strain: DH5alpha
  Copy number: High Copy
Gene/Insert
  Gene/Insert name: SLAMF6 (alt names: SLAMF6; NM_001184714.1)
  gRNA/shRNA sequence: TCTGCCCAGAAGCTTTGCGA
  Entrez Gene: SLAMF6 (a.k.a. CD352, KALI, KALIb, Ly108, NTB-A, NTBA, SF2000)
  Promoter: hU6
  Cloning method: Unknown
  Sequencing primers: 5′ U6-F; 3′ pS2-R
Terms and licenses: Academic/Nonprofit Terms; Industry Terms: Not Available to Industry
Depositor comments: The gRNA was designed to target the following Genbank reference sequence(s): NM_001184714.1,NM_001184715.1,NM_001184716.1,NM_052931.4. Note that this plasmid does NOT contain Cas9. It should be used in conjunction with lentiCas9-Blast (Addgene #52962) or otherwise with cell lines already expressing Cas9. Browse the full kinome gRNA library at http://www.addgene.org/pooled-library/broadgpp-human-kinome/ or visit http://www.broadinstitute.org/rnai/public/ for detailed protocols and information.
How to cite: SLAMF6 gRNA (BRDN0001149227) was a gift from John Doench & David Root (Addgene plasmid # 76548 ; http://n2t.net/addgene:76548 ; RRID:Addgene_76548)
