>Addgene plasmid #76548 | SLAMF6 gRNA (BRDN0001149227) | depositor partial sequence | sequence record 144008 | Target Sequence
TCTGCCCAGAAGCTTTGCGA
