>Addgene plasmid #76548 | SLAMF6 gRNA (BRDN0001149227) | addgene partial sequence | sequence record 186047 | hU6-F
AGAAAGTAATAATTTCTTGGGTAGTTTGCAGTTTTAAAATTATGTTTTAAAATGGACTATCATATGCTTA
CCGTAACTTGAAAGTATTTCGATTTCTTGGCTTTATATATCTTGTGGAAAGGACGAAACACCGTCTGCCC
AGAAGCTTTGCGAGTTTTAGAGCTAGAAATAGCAAGTTAAAATAAGGCTAGTCCGTTATCAACTTGAAAA
AGTGGCACCGAGTCGGTGCTTTTTTAAGCTTGGCGTAACTAGATCTTGAGACAAATGGCAGTATTCATCC
ACAATTTTAAAAGAAAAGGGGGGATTGGGGGGTACAGTGCAGGGGAAAGAATAGTAGACATAATAGCAAC
AGACATACAAACTAAAGAATTACAAAAACAAATTACAAAAATTCAAAATTTTCGGGTTTATTACAGGGAC
AGCAGAGATCCACTTTGGCGCCGGCTCGAGGGGGCCCGGGTGCAAAGATGGATAAAGTTTTAAACAGAGA
GGAATCTTTGCAGCTAATGGACCTTCTAGGTCTTGAAAGGAGTGGGAATTGGCTCCGGTGCCCGTCAGTG
GGCAGAGCGC
